Addgene plasmid #200374: pHiUGE Myc-epitope donor ORF0
Purpose: Tagging endogenously expressed proteins with Myc epitope, C-terminal
Depositing lab: Scott Soderling. Depositing organization: Duke University. Publication: Plug-and-Play Protein Modification Using Homology-Independent Universal Genome Engineering. Gao Y, Hisey E, Bradshaw TWA, Erata E, Brown WE, Courtland JL, Uezu A, Xiang Y, Diao Y, Soderling SH. Neuron. 2019 Aug 21;103(4):583-597.e8. doi: 10.1016/j.neuron.2019.05.047. Epub 2019 Jul 1. PubMed 31272828.
Backbone
  Vector backbone: pHiUGE
  Vector type: Mammalian Expression
Growth in bacteria
  Bacterial resistance: Ampicillin, 100 μg/mL
  Growth temperature: 30°C
  Growth strain: NEB Stable
  Copy number: Unknown
Gene/Insert
  Gene/Insert name: Myc epitope
  Species: Other
  Mutation: NA
  Cloning method: Unknown
Terms and licenses: Academic/Nonprofit Terms; Industry Terms: Not Available to Industry
How to cite: pHiUGE Myc-epitope donor ORF0 was a gift from Scott Soderling (Addgene plasmid # 200374 ; http://n2t.net/addgene:200374 ; RRID:Addgene_200374)
