[The description below was written by a language model from this plasmid's Addgene catalogue record and pLannotate feature annotations shown in this document.]
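Description:
pHiUGE Myc-epitope donor ORF0 is a small (about 3.4 kb) donor plasmid from the Homology-independent Universal Genome Engineering (HiUGE) system, catalogued as a mammalian expression vector and intended for adding a C-terminal Myc epitope to endogenously expressed proteins. It is propagated in bacteria through a high-copy ColE1/pUC-type origin with ampicillin selection from the bla gene and its own promoter. An f1 phage origin is also present, along with small remnants of the pBR322 bom and rop regions that are probably just backbone carry-over.

The payload region is bracketed by fragments of AAV2 inverted terminal repeats in opposing orientations, indicating an AAV-style genome that could be packaged into recombinant AAV for delivery, although the annotation detects only short ITR pieces rather than complete repeats. Between the ITRs, a human U6 RNA polymerase III promoter drives a guide RNA built on the Streptococcus pyogenes Cas9 scaffold. The roughly 200 nt between the scaffold and the downstream ITR are unannotated; this is presumably where the Myc epitope donor resides, but the feature table does not mark the tag, and the guide's target is not stated.

The HiUGE name implies insertion of the payload at a Cas9-cut genomic site without homology arms, and "ORF0" appears to designate one of several reading-frame variants, chosen so that the tag stays in frame with the target coding sequence. No Cas9 gene is annotated here, so the nuclease, and presumably a gene-specific guide, must be supplied separately.
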