Features (pLannotate 1.2.2; 13 found; start..end, strand, type, name):
     12..39      +  repeat_region  AAV2 ITR (fragment): inverted terminal repeat of adeno-associated virus serotype 2 inverted
     68..95      +  repeat_region  AAV2 ITR (fragment): inverted terminal repeat of adeno-associated virus serotype 2 inverted
    145..385     +  promoter       U6 promoter: RNA polymerase III promoter for human U6 snRNA
    414..489     +  misc_RNA       gRNA scaffold: guide RNA scaffold for the Streptococcus pyogenes CRISPR/Cas9 system
    696..723     -  repeat_region  AAV2 ITR (fragment): inverted terminal repeat of adeno-associated virus serotype 2 inverted
    752..779     -  repeat_region  AAV2 ITR (fragment): inverted terminal repeat of adeno-associated virus serotype 2 inverted
    795..846     -  misc_feature   bom (fragment): basis of mobility region from pBR322
    865..1320    +  rep_origin     f1 ori (sequence partly withheld): f1 bacteriophage origin of replication; arrow indicates direction of (+) strand synthesis
   1321..1370    -  misc_feature   bom (fragment): basis of mobility region from pBR322
   1472..1507    -  CDS            rop (fragment): Rop protein, which maintains plasmids at low copy number; rop
   1602..1706    +  promoter       AmpR promoter: bla
   1707..2567    +  CDS            AmpR: β-lactamase; bla; confers resistance to ampicillin, carbenicillin, and related antibiotics
   2738..3326    +  rep_origin     ori: high-copy-number ColE1/pMB1/pBR322/pUC origin of replication
>Addgene plasmid #200374 | pHiUGE Myc-epitope donor ORF0 | addgene full sequence | sequence record 397391 | Addgene NGS Result
CCTGCAGGCAGCTGCGCGCTCGCTCGCTCACTGAGGCCGCCCGGGCGTCGGGCGACCTTTGGTCGCCCGG
CCTCAGTGAGCGAGCGAGCGCGCAGAGAGGGAGTGGCCAACTCCATCACTAGGGGTTCCTGCGGCCGCAC
GCGTGAGGGCCTATTTCCCATGATTCCTTCATATTTGCATATACGATACAAGGCTGTTAGAGAGATAATT
GGAATTAATTTGACTGTAAACACAAAGATATTAGTACAAAATACGTGACGTAGAAAGTAATAATTTCTTG
GGTAGTTTGCAGTTTTAAAATTATGTTTTAAAATGGACTATCATATGCTTACCGTAACTTGAAAGTATTT
CGATTTCTTGGCTTTATATATCTTGTGGAAAGGACGAAACACCGACGCTTCCGAGTACGGTACGTTTTAG
AGCTAGAAATAGCAAGTTAAAATAAGGCTAGTCCGTTATCAACTTGAAAAAGTGGCACCGAGTCGGTGCT
TTTTTTCTAGACCTGTACCGTACTCGGAAGCGTCGGATCCAGAACAAAAACTCATCTCAGAAGAGGATCT
GTAGCTAGCTAGCTAGAAGGTCTTCCTCCGAAATAAGCTTCTGCTCAAGCTCGAGCCTGTACCGTACTCG
GAAGCGTCCACGTGCGGACCGAGCGGCCGCAGGAACCCCTAGTGATGGAGTTGGCCACTCCCTCTCTGCG
CGCTCGCTCGCTCACTGAGGCCGGGCGACCAAAGGTCGCCCGACGCCCGGGCGGCCTCAGTGAGCGAGCG
AGCGCGCAGCTGCCTGCAGGGGCGCCTGATGCGGTATTTTCTCCTTACGCATCTGTGCGGTATTTCACAC
CGCATA
[95 nt withheld, positions 847-941]
T
[46 nt withheld, positions 943-988]
C
[141 nt withheld, positions 990-1130]
CCTTTGACGTTGGAGTCCACGTTCTTT
[37 nt withheld, positions 1158-1194]
ACTCTATCTCGGGCTATTCTTTTGATTTATAAGGGATTTTGCCGATTTCGGTCTATTGGTTAAAAAATGA
GCTGATTTAACAAAAATTTAACGCGAATTTTAACAAAATATTAACGTTTACAATTTTATGGTGCACTCTC
AGTACAATCTGCTCTGATGCCGCATAGTTAAGCCAGCCCCGACACCCGCCAACACCCGCTGACGCGCCCT
GACGGGCTTGTCTGCTCCCGGCATCCGCTTACAGACAAGCTGTGACCGTCTCCGGGAGCTGCATGTGTCA
GAGGTTTTCACCGTCATCACCGAAACGCGCGAGACGAAAGGGCCTCGTGATACGCCTATTTTTATAGGTT
AATGTCATGATAATAATGGTTTCTTAGACGTCAGGTGGCACTTTTCGGGGAAATGTGCGCGGAACCCCTA
TTTGTTTATTTTTCTAAATACATTCAAATATGTATCCGCTCATGAGACAATAACCCTGATAAATGCTTCA
ATAATATTGAAAAAGGAAGAGTATGAGTATTCAACATTTCCGTGTCGCCCTTATTCCCTTTTTTGCGGCA
TTTTGCCTTCCTGTTTTTGCTCACCCAGAAACGCTGGTGAAAGTAAAAGATGCTGAAGATCAGTTGGGTG
CACGAGTGGGTTACATCGAACTGGATCTCAACAGCGGTAAGATCCTTGAGAGTTTTCGCCCCGAAGAACG
TTTTCCAATGATGAGCACTTTTAAAGTTCTGCTATGTGGCGCGGTATTATCCCGTATTGACGCCGGGCAA
GAGCAACTCGGTCGCCGCATACACTATTCTCAGAATGACTTGGTTGAGTACTCACCAGTCACAGAAAAGC
ATCTTACGGATGGCATGACAGTAAGAGAATTATGCAGTGCTGCCATAACCATGAGTGATAACACTGCGGC
CAACTTACTTCTGACAACGATCGGAGGACCGAAGGAGCTAACCGCTTTTTTGCACAACATGGGGGATCAT
GTAACTCGCCTTGATCGTTGGGAACCGGAGCTGAATGAAGCCATACCAAACGACGAGCGTGACACCACGA
TGCCTGTAGCAATGGCAACAACGTTGCGCAAACTATTAACTGGCGAACTACTTACTCTAGCTTCCCGGCA
ACAATTAATAGACTGGATGGAGGCGGATAAAGTTGCAGGACCACTTCTGCGCTCGGCCCTTCCGGCTGGC
TGGTTTATTGCTGATAAATCTGGAGCCGGTGAGCGTGGGTCTCGCGGTATCATTGCAGCACTGGGGCCAG
ATGGTAAGCCCTCCCGTATCGTAGTTATCTACACGACGGGGAGTCAGGCAACTATGGATGAACGAAATAG
ACAGATCGCTGAGATAGGTGCCTCACTGATTAAGCATTGGTAACTGTCAGACCAAGTTTACTCATATATA
CTTTAGATTGATTTAAAACTTCATTTTTAATTTAAAAGGATCTAGGTGAAGATCCTTTTTGATAATCTCA
TGACCAAAATCCCTTAACGTGAGTTTTCGTTCCACTGAGCGTCAGACCCCGTAGAAAAGATCAAAGGATC
TTCTTGAGATCCTTTTTTTCTGCGCGTAATCTGCTGCTTGCAAACAAAAAAACCACCGCTACCAGCGGTG
GTTTGTTTGCCGGATCAAGAGCTACCAACTCTTTTTCCGAAGGTAACTGGCTTCAGCAGAGCGCAGATAC
CAAATACTGTTCTTCTAGTGTAGCCGTAGTTAGGCCACCACTTCAAGAACTCTGTAGCACCGCCTACATA
CCTCGCTCTGCTAATCCTGTTACCAGTGGCTGCTGCCAGTGGCGATAAGTCGTGTCTTACCGGGTTGGAC
TCAAGACGATAGTTACCGGATAAGGCGCAGCGGTCGGGCTGAACGGGGGGTTCGTGCACACAGCCCAGCT
TGGAGCGAACGACCTACACCGAACTGAGATACCTACAGCGTGAGCTATGAGAAAGCGCCACGCTTCCCGA
AGGGAGAAAGGCGGACAGGTATCCGGTAAGCGGCAGGGTCGGAACAGGAGAGCGCACGAGGGAGCTTCCA
GGGGGAAACGCCTGGTATCTTTATAGTCCTGTCGGGTTTCGCCACCTCTGACTTGAGCGTCGATTTTTGT
GATGCTCGTCAGGGGGGCGGAGCCTATGGAAAAACGCCAGCAACGCGGCCTTTTTACGGTTCCTGGCCTT
TTGCTGGCCTTTTGCTCACATGT
